>Addgene plasmid #173163 | pcDNA5FRT_KCNQ3 | addgene full sequence | sequence record 342911 | Addgene NGS Result
GACGGATCGGGAGATCTCCCGATCCCCTATGGTGCACTCTCAGTACAATCTGCTCTGATGCCGCATAGTT
AAGCCAGTATCTGCTCCCTGCTTGTGTGTTGGAGGTCGCTGAGTAGTGCGCGAGCAAAATTTAAGCTACA
ACAAGGCAAGGCTTGACCGACAATTGCATGAAGAATCTGCTTAGGGTTAGGCGTTTTGCGCTGCTTCGCG
ATGTACGGGCCAGATATACGCGTTGACATTGATTATTGACTAGTTATTAATAGTAATCAATTACGGGGTC
ATTAGTTCATAGCCCATATATGGAGTTCCGCGTTACATAACTTACGGTAAATGGCCCGCCTGGCTGACCG
CCCAACGACCCCCGCCCATTGACGTCAATAATGACGTATGTTCCCATAGTAACGCCAATAGGGACTTTCC
ATTGACGTCAATGGGTGGAGTATTTACGGTAAACTGCCCACTTGGCAGTACATCAAGTGTATCATATGCC
AAGTACGCCCCCTATTGACGTCAATGACGGTAAATGGCCCGCCTGGCATTATGCCCAGTACATGACCTTA
TGGGACTTTCCTACTTGGCAGTACATCTACGTATTAGTCATCGCTATTACCATGGTGATGCGGTTTTGGC
AGTACATCAATGGGCGTGGATAGCGGTTTGACTCACGGGGATTTCCAAGTCTCCACCCCATTGACGTCAA
TGGGAGTTTGTTTTGGCACCAAAATCAACGGGACTTTCCAAAATGTCGTAACAACTCCGCCCCATTGACG
CAAATGGGCGGTAGGCGTGTACGGTGGGAGGTCTATATAAGCAGAGCTCTCTGGCTAACTAGAGAACCCA
CTGCTTACTGGCTTATCGAAATTAATACGACTCACTATAGGGAGACCCAAGCTTGCTTGTTCTTTTTGCA
GAAGCTCAGAATAAACGCTCAACTTTGGCAGATCGCGAGCCACCATGGGGCTCAAGGCGCGCAGGGCGGC
GGGGGCGGCTGGCGGCGGCGGCGACGGGGGCGGCGGAGGCGGCGGGGCGGCTAACCCAGCCGGAGGGGAC
GCGGCGGCGGCCGGCGACGAGGAGCGGAAAGTGGGGCTGGCGCCCGGCGACGTGGAGCAAGTCACCTTGG
CGCTCGGGGCCGGAGCCGACAAAGACGGGACCCTGCTGCTGGAGGGCGGCGGCCGCGACGAGGGGCAGCG
GAGGACCCCGCAGGGCATCGGGCTCCTGGCCAAGACCCCGCTGAGCCGCCCAGTCAAGAGAAACAACGCC
AAGTACCGGCGCATCCAAACTTTGATCTACGACGCCCTGGAGAGACCGCGGGGCTGGGCGCTGCTTTACC
ACGCGTTGGTGTTCCTGATTGTCCTGGGGTGCTTGATTCTGGCTGTCCTGACCACATTCAAGGAGTATGA
GACTGTCTCGGGAGACTGGCTTCTGTTACTGGAGACATTTGCTATTTTCATCTTTGGAGCCGAGTTTGCT
TTGAGGATCTGGGCTGCTGGATGTTGCTGCCGATACAAAGGCTGGCGGGGCCGACTGAAGTTTGCCAGGA
AGCCCCTGTGCATGTTGGACATCTTTGTGCTGATTGCCTCTGTGCCAGTGGTTGCTGTGGGAAACCAAGG
CAATGTTCTGGCCACCTCCCTGCGAAGCCTGCGCTTCCTGCAGATCCTGCGCATGCTGCGGATGGACCGG
AGAGGTGGCACCTGGAAGCTTCTGGGCTCAGCCATCTGTGCCCACAGCAAAGAACTCATCACGGCCTGGT
ACATCGGTTTCCTGACACTCATCCTTTCTTCATTTCTTGTCTACCTGGTTGAGAAAGACGTCCCAGAGGT
GGATGCACAAGGAGAGGAGATGAAAGAGGAGTTTGAGACCTATGCAGATGCCCTGTGGTGGGGCCTGATC
ACACTGGCCACCATTGGCTATGGAGACAAGACACCCAAAACGTGGGAAGGCCGTCTGATTGCCGCCACCT
TTTCCTTAATTGGCGTCTCCTTTTTTGCCCTTCCAGCGGGCATCCTGGGGTCCGGGCTGGCCCTCAAGGT
GCAGGAGCAACACCGTCAGAAGCACTTTGAGAAAAGGAGGAAGCCAGCTGCTGAGCTCATTCAGGCTGCC
TGGAGGTATTATGCTACCAACCCCAACAGGATTGACCTGGTGGCGACATGGAGATTTTATGAATCAGTCG
TCTCTTTTCCTTTCTTCAGGAAAGAACAGCTGGAGGCAGCATCCAGCCAAAAGCTGGGTCTCTTGGATCG
GGTTCGCCTTTCTAATCCTCGTGGTAGCAATACTAAAGGAAAGCTATTTACCCCTCTGAATGTAGATGCC
ATAGAAGAAAGTCCTTCTAAAGAACCAAAGCCTGTTGGCTTAAACAATAAAGAGCGTTTCCGCACGGCCT
TCCGCATGAAAGCCTACGCTTTCTGGCAGAGTTCTGAAGATGCCGGGACAGGTGACCCCATGGCGGAAGA
CAGGGGCTATGGGAATGACTTCCCCATCGAAGACATGATCCCCACCCTGAAGGCCGCCATCCGAGCCGTC
AGAATTCTACAATTCCGTCTCTATAAAAAAAAATTCAAGGAGACTTTGAGGCCTTACGATGTGAAGGATG
TGATTGAGCAGTATTCTGCCGGGCATCTCGACATGCTTTCCAGGATAAAGTACCTTCAGACGAGAATAGA
TATGATTTTCACCCCTGGACCTCCCTCCACGCCAAAACACAAGAAGTCTCAGAAAGGGTCAGCATTCACC
TTCCCATCCCAGCAATCTCCCAGGAATGAACCATATGTAGCCAGACCATCCACATCAGAAATCGAAGACC
AAAGCATGATGGGGAAGTTTGTAAAAGTTGAAAGACAGGTTCAGGACATGGGGAAGAAGCTGGACTTCCT
CGTGGATATGCACATGCAACACATGGAACGGTTGCAGGTGCAGGTCACGGAGTATTACCCAACCAAGGGC
ACCTCCTCGCCAGCTGAAGCAGAGAAGAAGGAGGACAACAGGTATTCCGATTTGAAAACCATCATCTGCA
ACTATTCTGAGACAGGCCCCCCGGAACCACCCTACAGCTTCCACCAGGTGACCATTGACAAAGTCAGCCC
CTATGGGTTTTTTGCACATGACCCTGTGAACCTGCCCCGAGGGGGACCCAGTTCTGGAAAGGTTCAGGCA
ACTCCTCCTTCCTCAGCAACAACGTATGTGGAGAGGCCCACGGTCCTGCCTATCTTGACTCTTCTCGACT
CCCGAGTGAGCTGCCACTCCCAGGCTGACCTGCAGGGCCCCTACTCGGACCGAATCTCCCCCCGGCAGAG
ACGTAGCATCACGCGAGACAGTGACACACCTCTGTCCCTGATGTCGGTCAACCACGAGGAGCTGGAGAGG
TCTCCAAGTGGCTTCAGCATCTCCCAGGACAGAGATGATTATGTGTTCGGCCCCAATGGGGGGTCGAGCT
GGATGAGGGAGAAGCGGTACCTCGCCGAGGGTGAGACGGACACAGACACGGACCCCTTCACGCCCAGCGG
CTCCATGCCTCTGTCGTCCACAGGGGATGGGATTTCTGATTCAGTATGGACCCCTTCCAATAAGCCCATT
TAAGGAATTCATCGATATCTCGAGCATGCATCTAGAGGATCCACTAGTCCAGTGTGGTGGAATTCTGCAG
ATATCCAGCACAGTGGCGGCCGCTCGAGTCTAGAGGGCCCGTTTAAACCCGCTGATCAGCCTCGACTGTG
CCTTCTAGTTGCCAGCCATCTGTTGTTTGCCCCTCCCCCGTGCCTTCCTTGACCCTGGAAGGTGCCACTC
CCACTGTCCTTTCCTAATAAAATGAGGAAATTGCATCGCATTGTCTGAGTAGGTGTCATTCTATTCTGGG
GGGTGGGGTGGGGCAGGACAGCAAGGGGGAGGATTGGGAAGACAATAGCAGGCATGCTGGGGATGCGGTG
GGCTCTATGGCTTCTGAGGCGGAAAGAACCAGCTGGGGCTCTAGGGGGTATCCCC
[124 nt withheld, positions 3976-4099]
C
[91 nt withheld, positions 4101-4191]
AGGGTGATGGTTCACGTACCTAGAAGTTCCTATTCCGAAGTTCCTATTCTCTAGAAAGTATAGGAACTTC
CTTGGCCAAAAAGCCTGAACTCACCGCGACGTCTGTCGAGAAGTTTCTGATCGAAAAGTTCGACAGCGTC
TCCGACCTGATGCAGCTCTCGGAGGGCGAAGAATCTCGTGCTTTCAGCTTCGATGTAGGAGGGCGTGGAT
ATGTCCTGCGGGTAAATAGCTGCGCCGATGGTTTCTACAAAGATCGTTATGTTTATCGGCACTTTGCATC
GGCCGCGCTCCCGATTCCGGAAGTGCTTGACATTGGGGAATTCAGCGAGAGCCTGACCTATTGCATCTCC
CGCCGTGCACAGGGTGTCACGTTGCAAGACCTGCCTGAAACCGAACTGCCCGCTGTTCTGCAGCCGGTCG
CGGAGGCCATGGATGCGATCGCTGCGGCCGATCTTAGCCAGACGAGCGGGTTCGGCCCATTCGGACCGCA
AGGAATCGGTCAATACACTACATGGCGTGATTTCATATGCGCGATTGCTGATCCCCATGTGTATCACTGG
CAAACTGTGATGGACGACACCGTCAGTGCGTCCGTCGCGCAGGCTCTCGATGAGCTGATGCTTTGGGCCG
AGGACTGCCCCGAAGTCCGGCACCTCGTGCACGCGGATTTCGGCTCCAACAATGTCCTGACGGACAATGG
CCGCATAACAGCGGTCATTGACTGGAGCGAGGCGATGTTCGGGGATTCCCAATACGAGGTCGCCAACATC
TTCTTCTGGAGGCCGTGGTTGGCTTGTATGGAGCAGCAGACGCGCTACTTCGAGCGGAGGCATCCGGAGC
TTGCAGGATCGCCGCGGCTCCGGGCGTATATGCTCCGCATTGGTCTTGACCAACTCTATCAGAGCTTGGT
TGACGGCAATTTCGATGATGCAGCTTGGGCGCAGGGTCGATGCGACGCAATCGTCCGATCCGGAGCCGGG
ACTGTCGGGCGTACACAAATCGCCCGCAGAAGCGCGGCCGTCTGGACCGATGGCTGTGTAGAAGTACTCG
CCGATAGTGGAAACCGACGCCCCAGCACTCGTCCGAGGGCAAAGGAATAGCACGTACTACGAGATTTCGA
TTCCACCGCCGCCTTCTATGAAAGGTTGGGCTTCGGAATCGTTTTCCGGGACGCCGGCTGGATGATCCTC
CAGCGCGGGGATCTCATGCTGGAGTTCTTCGCCCACCCCAACTTGTTTATTGCAGCTTATAATGGTTACA
AATAAAGCAATAGCATCACAAATTTCACAAATAAAGCATTTTTTTCACTGCATTCTAGTTGTGGTTTGTC
CAAACTCATCAATGTATCTTATCATGTCTGTATACCGTCGACCTCTAGCTAGAGCTTGGCGTAATCATGG
TCATAGCTGTTTCCTGTGTGAAATTGTTATCCGCTCACAATTCCACACAACATACGAGCCGGAAGCATAA
AGTGTAAAGCCTGGGGTGCCTAATGAGTGAGCTAACTCACATTAATTGCGTTGCGCTCACTGCCCGCTTT
CCAGTCGGGAAACCTGTCGTGCCAGCTGCATTAATGAATCGGCCAACGCGCGGGGAGAGGCGGTTTGCGT
ATTGGGCGCTCTTCCGCTTCCTCGCTCACTGACTCGCTGCGCTCGGTCGTTCGGCTGCGGCGAGCGGTAT
CAGCTCACTCAAAGGCGGTAATACGGTTATCCACAGAATCAGGGGATAACGCAGGAAAGAACATGTGAGC
AAAAGGCCAGCAAAAGGCCAGGAACCGTAAAAAGGCCGCGTTGCTGGCGTTTTTCCATAGGCTCCGCCCC
CCTGACGAGCATCACAAAAATCGACGCTCAAGTCAGAGGTGGCGAAACCCGACAGGACTATAAAGATACC
AGGCGTTTCCCCCTGGAAGCTCCCTCGTGCGCTCTCCTGTTCCGACCCTGCCGCTTACCGGATACCTGTC
CGCCTTTCTCCCTTCGGGAAGCGTGGCGCTTTCTCATAGCTCACGCTGTAGGTATCTCAGTTCGGTGTAG
GTCGTTCGCTCCAAGCTGGGCTGTGTGCACGAACCCCCCGTTCAGCCCGACCGCTGCGCCTTATCCGGTA
ACTATCGTCTTGAGTCCAACCCGGTAAGACACGACTTATCGCCACTGGCAGCAGCCACTGGTAACAGGAT
TAGCAGAGCGAGGTATGTAGGCGGTGCTACAGAGTTCTTGAAGTGGTGGCCTAACTACGGCTACACTAGA
AGAACAGTATTTGGTATCTGCGCTCTGCTGAAGCCAGTTACCTTCGGAAAAAGAGTTGGTAGCTCTTGAT
CCGGCAAACAAACCACCGCTGGTAGCGGTGGTTTTTTTGTTTGCAAGCAGCAGATTACGCGCAGAAAAAA
AGGATCTCAAGAAGATCCTTTGATCTTTTCTACGGGGTCTGACGCTCAGTGGAACGAAAACTCACGTTAA
GGGATTTTGGTCATGAGATTATCAAAAAGGATCTTCACCTAGATCCTTTTAAATTAAAAATGAAGTTTTA
AATCAATCTAAAGTATATATGAGTAAACTTGGTCTGACAGTTACCAATGCTTAATCAGTGAGGCACCTAT
CTCAGCGATCTGTCTATTTCGTTCATCCATAGTTGCCTGACTCCCCGTCGTGTAGATAACTACGATACGG
GAGGGCTTACCATCTGGCCCCAGTGCTGCAATGATACCGCGAGACCCACGCTCACCGGCTCCAGATTTAT
CAGCAATAAACCAGCCAGCCGGAAGGGCCGAGCGCAGAAGTGGTCCTGCAACTTTATCCGCCTCCATCCA
GTCTATTAATTGTTGCCGGGAAGCTAGAGTAAGTAGTTCGCCAGTTAATAGTTTGCGCAACGTTGTTGCC
ATTGCTACAGGCATCGTGGTGTCACGCTCGTCGTTTGGTATGGCTTCATTCAGCTCCGGTTCCCAACGAT
CAAGGCGAGTTACATGATCCCCCATGTTGTGCAAAAAAGCGGTTAGCTCCTTCGGTCCTCCGATCGTTGT
CAGAAGTAAGTTGGCCGCAGTGTTATCACTCATGGTTATGGCAGCACTGCATAATTCTCTTACTGTCATG
CCATCCGTAAGATGCTTTTCTGTGACTGGTGAGTACTCAACCAAGTCATTCTGAGAATAGTGTATGCGGC
GACCGAGTTGCTCTTGCCCGGCGTCAATACGGGATAATACCGCGCCACATAGCAGAACTTTAAAAGTGCT
CATCATTGGAAAACGTTCTTCGGGGCGAAAACTCTCAAGGATCTTACCGCTGTTGAGATCCAGTTCGATG
TAACCCACTCGTGCACCCAACTGATCTTCAGCATCTTTTACTTTCACCAGCGTTTCTGGGTGAGCAAAAA
CAGGAAGGCAAAATGCCGCAAAAAAGGGAATAAGGGCGACACGGAAATGTTGAATACTCATACTCTTCCT
TTTTCAATATTATTGAAGCATTTATCAGGGTTATTGTCTCATGAGCGGATACATATTTGAATGTATTTAG
AAAAATAAACAAATAGGGGTTCCGCGCACATTTCCCCGAAAAGTGCCACCTGACGTC
Features (pLannotate 1.2.2; 21 found; start..end, strand, type, name):
     28..80      -  misc_feature   bom (fragment): basis of mobility region from pBR322
    235..614     +  enhancer       CMV enhancer: human cytomegalovirus immediate early enhancer
    615..818     +  promoter       CMV promoter: human cytomegalovirus (CMV) immediate early promoter
    814..847     +  LTR            5' LTR (truncated) (fragment): truncated 5' long terminal repeat (LTR) from HIV-1
    863..881     +  promoter       T7 promoter: promoter for bacteriophage T7 RNA polymerase
    896..938     +  5'UTR          Xenopus globin 5'-UTR: translational enhancer from the 5'-UTR of the major beta-globin gene of Xenopus laevis
    955..3570    +  CDS            KCNQ3: KCNQ3_HUMAN - Experimental evidence at protein level: Swiss-Prot protein existence level 1. Associates with KCNQ2 or KCNQ5 to form a potassium channel with essentially identical properties to the channel underlying the native M-current, a slowly activating and deactivating potassium conductance which plays a critical role in determining the subthreshold electrical excitability of neurons as well as the responsiveness to synaptic inputs. Therefore, it is important in the regulation of neuronal excitability. From Homo sapiens (Human).
   3706..3930    +  polyA_signal   bGH poly(A) signal: bovine growth hormone polyadenylation signal
   3934..3955    +  promoter       SV40 promoter (fragment): SV40 enhancer and early promoter
   3976..4209    +  rep_origin     f1 ori (fragment) (sequence partly withheld): f1 bacteriophage origin of replication; arrow indicates direction of (+) strand synthesis
   4214..4261    +  protein_bind   FRT: FLP-mediated recombination occurs in the 8-bp core sequence TCTAGAAA (Turan and Bode, 2011). FLP recombinase from the Saccharomyces cerevisiae 2μ plasmid
   4269..5291    +  CDS            HygR: aminoglycoside phosphotransferase from E. coli; aph(4)-Ia; confers resistance to hygromycin
   5301..5426    +  CDS            ble (fragment): BLE_KLEPN - Experimental evidence at protein level: Swiss-Prot protein existence level 1. Binding protein with a strong affinity to the bleomycin family of antibiotics. Binds to CL990; an antimitotic-antibiotic compound. From Klebsiella pneumoniae.
   5421..5542    +  polyA_signal   SV40 poly(A) signal: SV40 polyadenylation signal
   5615..5631    -  protein_bind   lac operator: The lac repressor binds to the lac operator to inhibit transcription in E. coli. This inhibition can be relieved by adding lactose or isopropyl-β-D-thiogalactopyranoside (IPTG). lac repressor encoded by lacI
   5639..5669    -  promoter       lac promoter: promoter for the E. coli lac operon
   5684..5705    -  protein_bind   CAP binding site: CAP binding activates transcription in the presence of cAMP. E. coli catabolite activator protein
   5718..5810    -  CDS            lacI (fragment): lac repressor; lacI; The lac repressor binds to the lac operator to inhibit transcription in E. coli. This inhibition can be relieved by adding lactose or isopropyl-β-D-thiogalactopyranoside (IPTG).
   5993..6581    -  rep_origin     ori: high-copy-number ColE1/pMB1/pBR322/pUC origin of replication
   6752..7612    -  CDS            AmpR: β-lactamase; bla; confers resistance to ampicillin, carbenicillin, and related antibiotics
   7613..7717    -  promoter       AmpR promoter: bla
