[The description below was written by a language model from this plasmid's Addgene catalogue record and pLannotate feature annotations shown in this document.]
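Description:
pcDNA5FRT_KCNQ3 is a mammalian expression plasmid built on the Invitrogen pcDNA5/FRT backbone and designed for site-specific, single-copy integration into Flp-In host cell lines. It carries the human KCNQ3 (Kv7.3) coding sequence, a voltage-gated potassium channel subunit that co-assembles with KCNQ2 or KCNQ5 to form channels underlying the neuronal M-current. In bacteria the roughly 7.7 kb plasmid is maintained through a high-copy ColE1/pUC-type origin and selected with ampicillin via the β-lactamase gene and its native promoter. The annotation also picks up small backbone remnants (partial f1 origin, lac promoter/operator region, and short fragments called as SV40 promoter, ble, lacI and HIV-1 LTR) that appear to have no functional role here.

KCNQ3 expression is driven by the CMV immediate-early enhancer and promoter and terminated by the bovine growth hormone polyadenylation signal. Between the promoter and the open reading frame lie a T7 promoter and a Xenopus β-globin 5′ UTR, a translational enhancer, which probably came from an earlier oocyte or in vitro transcription vector, although the record does not give the cloning sites. No epitope tag or reporter is annotated.

Downstream sits an FRT site directly followed by a hygromycin resistance coding sequence and an SV40 polyadenylation signal, with no intact promoter annotated upstream. In the Flp-In system, FLP-mediated recombination with the genomic FRT site of the host line places this gene behind a resident promoter and start codon, so hygromycin resistance arises mainly from correct integration. The stated purpose is to generate Flp-In CHO cells stably expressing KCNQ3, and the associated publication used high-throughput functional and pharmacological evaluation of epilepsy-associated KCNQ2 variants.
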