Addgene plasmid #173163: pcDNA5FRT_KCNQ3
Purpose: To generate Flp-In CHO-KCNQ3 stable cells
Depositing lab: Al George. Depositing organization: Northwestern University. Publication: High-throughput evaluation of epilepsy-associated KCNQ2 variants reveals functional and pharmacological heterogeneity. Vanoye CG, Desai RR, Ji Z, Adusumilli S, Jairam N, Ghabra N, Joshi N, Fitch E, Helbig KL, McKnight D, Lindy AS, Zou F, Helbig I, Cooper EC, George AL Jr. JCI Insight. 2022 Mar 8;7(5):e156314. doi: 10.1172/jci.insight.156314. PubMed 35104249.
Backbone
  Vector backbone: pcDNA5/FRT
  Backbone manufacturer: Invitrogen
  Backbone size w/o insert (bp): 5130
  Total vector size (bp): 7748
  Vector type: Mammalian Expression
Growth in bacteria
  Bacterial resistance: Ampicillin, 100 μg/mL
  Growth temperature: 37°C
  Growth strain: DH5alpha
  Copy number: High Copy
Gene/Insert
  Gene/Insert name: KCNQ3 (alt name: Kv7.3)
  Species: H. sapiens (human)
  Insert size (bp): 2618
  Entrez Gene: KCNQ3 (a.k.a. BFNC2, EBN2, KV7.3)
  Promoter: CMV
  Cloning method: Restriction Enzyme; 5′ cloning site unknown (unknown if destroyed); 3′ cloning site unknown (unknown if destroyed)
  Sequencing primers: 5′ CMV_F; 3′ BGH_R
Terms and licenses: Academic/Nonprofit Terms; Industry Terms: Not Available to Industry
How to cite: pcDNA5FRT_KCNQ3 was a gift from Al George (Addgene plasmid # 173163 ; http://n2t.net/addgene:173163 ; RRID:Addgene_173163)
